>Addgene plasmid #59028 | pcdna3 T7 Jip2 | depositor partial sequence | sequence record 91540 | Jip2
GGCTAGCATGACTGGTGGACAGCAAATGGGTGGATCCATGGCGGATCGCGCGGAGATGTTTTCTCTCTCC
ACCTTCCACTCGCTGTCGCCGCCGGGCTGCAGGCCTCCCCAGGACATAAGCCTGGAAGAATTTGACGACG
AAGATCTGTCTGAGATCACTGATGACTGTGGCCTGGGCCTCAGCTACGACTCAGACCACTGTGAGAAGGA
CAGCCTCTCCCTGGGGCGCTCGGAGCAGCCGCACCCCATCTGCTCCTTCCAGGATGACTTCCAGGAGTTT
GAGATGATCGATGACAATGAAGAGGAGGACGATGAGGACGAGGAAGAGGAGGAGGAGGAGGAGGAGGGAG
ATGGGGAAGGCCAGGAGGGAGGAGACCCTGGCTCAGAGGCACCTGCCCCCGGGCCCCTTATCCCCTCCCC
TTCCGTGGAGGAGCCCCACAAGCACCGGCCCACCACCCTCCGTCTGACCACACTGGGGGCCCAGGACTCC
CTAAACAACAACGGAGGCTTTGACCTGGTGCGTCCGGCCTCCTGGCAGGAGACAGCGCTATGCTCACCCG
CCCCGGAGGCCCTCAGAGAGCTCCCGGGCCCCCTCCCTGCCACGGACACCGGGCCCGGCGGGGCGCAGTC
GCCAGTGCGCCCGGGTTGCGACTGCGAAGGGAACCGGCCTGCGGAACCCCCTGCGCCAGGGGGGACTTCG
CCCTCCTCAGATCCCGGCATCGAGGCTGACCTGAGAAGCCGCTCGAGCGGCGGCCGCGNGGGACGTCGCA
GCAGCCAGGAGCTGTCCTCGCCCGGCTCCGACTCGGAGGACGCGGGCGGCGCGCGCCTGGGGCGCATGAT
CTCGTCCATCTCGGAGACGGAGCTGGAGCTGAGCAGCGATGGCGGAAGCAGCAGCAGCGGCCGCTCCTCG
CACCTCACCAACTCCATCGAGGAGGCCTCGTCGCCCGCCTCGGAGCCGGAGCCCCCGCGCGAACCCCCGC
GCCGCCCCGCCTTCCTGCCCGTGGGCCCCGACGACACCAACAGCGAGTACGAGTCGGGGTCGGAGTCGGA
GCCGGACCTCAGCGAGGACGCGGACTCGCCCTGGCTGCTCAGCAACCTGGTGAGCCGCATGATCTCCGAG
GGCTCCTCGCCCATCCGCTGCCCCGGCCAGTGCCTGTCTCCTGCGCCGCGCCCGCCCGGGGAGCCCGTGT
CGCCGGCCGGCGGGGCCGCCCAGGACTCCCAGGACCCCGAGGCGGCCGCGGGGCCCGGCGGCGTGGAGCT
GGTGGACATGGAGACGCTGTGCGCGCCGCCGCCGCCCGCGCCCGCCGCGCCTCGACCCGGCCCCGCGCAG
CCCGGGCCCTGCCTATTCCTCAGCAACCCCACGCGTGACACCATCACGCCGCTGTGGGCCGCGCCCGGCC
GCGCCGCCCGCCCGGGACGAGCCTGCTCCGCCGCCTGCTCCGAGGAGGAGGACGAAGAGGACGACGAGGA
AGAGGAGGATGCCGAGGACAGTGCGGGGTCCCCCGGGGGCAGGGGCACGGGCCCCTCGGCGCCGCGGGAC
GCGTCGCTGGTGTACGACGCGGTCAAGTACACGCTGGTGGTGGATGAGCACACGCAGCTGGAGCTGGTGA
GCCTGCGGCGCTGTGCTGGGCTGGGCCACGACAGCGAAGAGGACAGCGGCGGGGAGGCCAGCGAGGAGGA
GGCGGGCGCGGCGCTGCTAGGCGGCGGTCAGGTCTCGGGGGACACCTCGCCGGACAGCCCTGACCTCACT
TTCTCCAAGAAGTTCCTCAATGTCTTCGTCAACAGCACATCTCGGTCCTCCAGCACCGAGTCCTTTGGCC
TTTTCTCCTGTCTGGTCAACGGCGAGGAGCGAGAGCAGACTCACCGGGCTGTGTTCAGGTTCATCCCGCG
GCATCCAGACGAGCTGGAGCTGGATGTGGATGACCCTGTGTTGGTGGAGGCCGAGGAGGACGACTTCTGG
TTCCGTGGCTTCAACATGCGCACGGGGGAGCGCGGTGTGTTTCCTGCCTTCTACGCCCATGCGGTGCCCG
GCCCTGCCAAGGACCTGCTGGGGAGTAAGCGGAGCCCCTGCTGGGTGGAGCGCTTTGACGTGCAGTTCCT
GGGCTCCGTGGAGGTGCCCTGCCACCAGGGCAACGGCATCCTGTGTGCAGCCATGCAGAAGATTGCCACT
GCCCGGAAACTGACCGTCCACCTGCGCCCTCCTGCCTCCTGTGACCTCGAGATCTCTCTTCGGGGGGTCA
AGCTGAGTCTGAGCGGAGGAGGGCCCGAGTTCCAGCGCTGCAGCCATTTCTTCCAGATGAAGAACATCTC
CTTCTGCGGCTGCCATCCCCGCAACAGCTGCTATTTCGGCTTCATCACCAAACACCCCCTGCTGAGCCGC
TTCGCCTGCCACGTCTTTGTCTCCCAGGAGTCCATGAGGCCGGTGGCGCAGAGTGTGGGCCGCGCCTTCC
TGGAGTACTACCAAGAGCACCTGGCGTACGCCTGCCCCACGGAGGACATCTACCTGGAGTAGCCTGCCCA
CCGCTCTGTCTCCTGGCCGTCTGCTCCAGGCGCAGCTGGGGCTGAGGATGTCTCAAGAGGCCACCATGGC
TTTGGCAAGGACTGGATTGGGGGGACATGGGACCTTACGCTTGTGGGGGTCTGCGGGCTGGGAACTCTCG
TCCTCGGTCCCCAGGGCGCAGCTGTTGGGGCTGCGGGGGAGTGGAGCCCCCGTGCCCCTGCTTTTCCTCA
GATCCGTTCTTTCTCTGTGTTGTCCTCCTCCTTCCCTTCCCAGTCTCCCTTTTCTCTCTCCTGGTGTCTC
TGCCCCTCTCTGTGCCTGCAAACCTTATCCTCTATTCTTCACTTTGGGGTCAGAACTTCGGGGGTGTGGA
GGAGGTGCGGCTCTAGGGACAGGTAATGTCGGCTTCCAAGTGATGCCCTCCTGCCACTCCCCTGCGATTT
ATAAGGGAATTTTAATTTTTATAGTGAATCTCAAGGGATCATCCCATCCTTGACCACAGGGACAAGAGGG
GCCCCCTCGCCCCAGCCCCACCCCACATGGAGCTCAGGGGGAAGCAGGGAGGGGTTCCCAAAAGAGCCCT
GCGGAGGCTAGGAGTGGTTCTTGATGCTCACCTGAAGCCCCTAGACGCTGCTAGGAGGGGGGGCCCTCCT
GGGCCCCCAATACCCCTCCGCTTGCCGCTGCTAGCGCACCCCTGCAGTCCAGCGTGCATCCACCCCACGC
ACGCCCCGTGCTGTGTTCCTGGGCCCTGCCCATGGCCTCAATAAACTCTCTGCTTGGTGTGACAAAAAAA
AAAAAAAAAAA
