>Addgene plasmid #59028 | pcdna3 T7 Jip2 | addgene partial sequence | sequence record 95816 | CMV-F 5'-CGCAAATGGGCGGTAGGCGTG-3'
ACTAGAGAACCCACTGCTTACTGGCTTATCGAAATTAATACGACTCACTATAGGGAGACCCAAGCTTATG
GCTAGCATGACTGGTGGACAGCAAATGGGTGGATCCATGGCGGATCGCGCGGAGATGTTTTCTCTCTCCA
CCTTCCACTCGCTGTCGCCGCCGGGCTGCAGGCCTCCCCAGGACATAAGCCTGGAAGAATTTGACGACGA
AGATCTGTCTGAGATCACTGATGACTGTGGCCTGGGCCTCAGCTACGACTCAGACCACTGTGAGAAGGAC
AGCCTCTCCCTGGGGCGCTCGGAGCAGCCGCACCCCATCTGCTCCTTCCAGGATGACTTCCAGGAGTTTG
AGATGATCGATGACAATGAAGAGGAGGACGATGAGGACGAGGAAGAGGAGGAGGAGGAGGAGGAGGGAGA
TGGGGAAGGCCAGGAGGGAGGAGACCCTGGCTCAGAGGCACCTGCCCCCGGGCCCCTTATCCCCTCCCCT
TCCGTGGAGGAGCCCCACAAGCACCGGCCCACCACCCTCCGTCTGACCACACTGGGGGCCCAGGACTCCC
TAAACAACAACGGAGGCTTTGACCTGGTGCGTCCGGCCTCCTGGCAGGAGACAGCGCTATGCTCACCCGC
CCCGGAGGCCCTCAGAGAGCTCCCGGGCCCCCTCCCTGCCACGGACACCGGGCCCGGCGGGGCGCAGTC
