>Addgene plasmid #59028 | pcdna3 T7 Jip2 | addgene partial sequence | sequence record 117833 | BGH-rev 5'-TAGAAGGCACAGTCGAGG-3'
CTATAGAATAGGGCCCTCTAGCAGCGGCAAGCGGAGGGGTATTGGGGGCCCAGGAGGGCCCCCCCTCCTA
GCAGCGTCTAGGGGCTTCAGGTGAGCATCAAGAACCACTCCTAGCCTCCGCAGGGCTCTTTTGGGAACCC
CTCCCTGCTTCCCCCTGAGCTCCATGTGGGGTGGGGCTGGGGCGAGGGGGCCCCTCTTGTCCCTGTGGTC
AAGGATGGGATGATCCCTTGAGATTCACTATAAAAATTAAAATTCCCTTATAAATCGCAGGGGAGTGGCA
GGAGGGCATCACTTGGAAGCCGACATTACCTGTCCCTAGAGCCGCACCTCCTCCACACCCCCGAAGTTCT
GACCCCAAAGTGAAGAATAGAGGATAAGGTTTGCAGGCACAGAGAGGGGCAGAGACACCAGGAGAGAGAA
AAGGGAGACTGGGAAGGGAAGGAGGAGGACAACACAGAGAAAGAACGGATCTGAGGAAAAGCAGGGGCAC
GGGGGCTCCACTCCCCCGCAGCCCCAACAGCTGCGCCCTGGGGACCGAGGACGAGAGTTCCCAGCCCGCA
GACCCCCACAAGCGTAAGGTCCCATGTCCCCCCAATCCAGTCCTTGCCAAAGCCATGGTGGCCTCTTGAG
ACATCCTCAGCCCCAGCTGCGCCTGGAGCAGACGGCCAGGAGACAGAGCGGTGG
