>Addgene plasmid #59028 | pcdna3 T7 Jip2 | addgene partial sequence | sequence record 117835 | CMV-F 5'-CGCAAATGGGCGGTAGGCGTG-3'
GAGCTCTCTGGCTAACTAGAGAACCCACTGCTTACTGGCTTATCGAAATTAATACGACTCACTATAGGGA
GACCCAAGCTTATGGCTAGCATGACTGGTGGACAGCAAATGGGTGGATCCATGGCGGATCGCGCGGAGAT
GTTTTCTCTCTCCACCTTCCACTCGCTGTCGCCGCCGGGCTGCAGGCCTCCCCAGGACATAAGCCTGGAA
GAATTTGACGACGAAGATCTGTCTGAGATCACTGATGACTGTGGCCTGGGCCTCAGCTACGACTCAGACC
ACTGTGAGAAGGACAGCCTCTCCCTGGGGCGCTCGGAGCAGCCGCACCCCATCTGCTCCTTCCAGGATGA
CTTCCAGGAGTTTGAGATGATCGATGACAATGAAGAGGAGGACGATGAGGACGAGGAAGAGGAGGAGGAG
G
