[The description below was written by a language model from this plasmid's Addgene catalogue record.]
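Description:
pcdna3 T7 Jip2 is a mammalian expression plasmid built on the Invitrogen pcDNA3 backbone (about 5.4 kb), carrying a roughly 2.5 kb human MAPK8IP2 cDNA for a total size of about 7.95 kb. It is maintained in E. coli as a high-copy plasmid under ampicillin selection. The record gives no feature table, so individual backbone elements are not itemised. pcDNA3 vectors generally drive the insert from the CMV immediate-early promoter and include a neomycin-resistance cassette for selecting stable mammalian transfectants, but neither is confirmed in the fields supplied. The listed T7 and Sp6 sequencing primers are consistent with the phage promoter sites that flank the pcDNA3 polylinker.

The insert encodes JIP2 (JNK-interacting protein 2, also called IB2), fused at its N terminus to a T7 epitope tag that is supplied by the modified backbone. The tag allows detection or immunoprecipitation of the expressed protein with anti-T7 antibodies. The cDNA was introduced by restriction cloning, with a preserved BamHI site at the 5′ junction; the 3′ cloning site is not recorded.

JIP proteins are described in the record as molecular scaffolds that mediate activation of the JNK signalling pathway in vivo. This construct therefore suits transient expression of tagged JIP2 in cultured mammalian cells, for example to examine its association with components of the JNK MAP kinase module by co-immunoprecipitation, or to test how scaffold overexpression affects JNK activation.
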