Addgene plasmid #59028: pcdna3 T7 Jip2
Purpose: act as molecular scaffolds that mediate the activation of the JNK signaling pathway in vivo.
Depositing lab: Roger Davis. Depositing organization: University of Massachusetts, Worcester. Publication: The JIP group of mitogen-activated protein kinase scaffold proteins. Yasuda J, Whitmarsh AJ, Cavanagh J, Sharma M, Davis RJ. Mol Cell Biol. 1999 Oct;19(10):7245-54. PubMed 10490659.
Backbone
  Vector backbone: pcdna3
  Backbone manufacturer: Invitrogen
  Backbone size w/o insert (bp): 5446
  Total vector size (bp): 7950
  Vector type: Mammalian Expression
Growth in bacteria
  Bacterial resistance: Ampicillin, 100 μg/mL
  Growth temperature: 37°C
  Growth strain: Top10
  Copy number: High Copy
Gene/Insert
  Gene/Insert name: MAPK8IP2 mitogen-activated protein kinase 8 interacting protein 2 (alt name: Jip2)
  Species: H. sapiens (human)
  Insert size (bp): 2504
  GenBank ID: AF136382
  Entrez Gene: MAPK8IP2 (a.k.a. IB-2, IB2, JIP2, PRKM8IPL)
  Tag / fusion protein: T7 (N terminal on backbone)
  Cloning method: Restriction Enzyme; 5′ cloning site BamHI (not destroyed); 3′ cloning site NA (unknown if destroyed)
  Sequencing primers: 5′ T7; 3′ Sp6
Terms and licenses: Academic/Nonprofit Terms; Industry Terms: Not Available to Industry
How to cite: pcdna3 T7 Jip2 was a gift from Roger Davis (Addgene plasmid # 59028 ; http://n2t.net/addgene:59028 ; RRID:Addgene_59028)
